Addgene plasmid #126974: pJUMP27-1A(sfGFP)
Purpose: (Empty Backbone) Level 1 vector. sfGFP reporter. Origin pSC101 (low copy number)
Depositing lab: Chris French. Depositing organization: University of Edinburgh. Publication: Joint universal modular plasmids (JUMP): a flexible vector platform for synthetic biology. Valenzuela-Ortega M, French C. Synth Biol (Oxf). 2021 Feb 2;6(1):ysab003. doi: 10.1093/synbio/ysab003. eCollection 2021. PubMed 33623824.
Backbone
  Vector backbone: pJUMP27-1A
  Backbone manufacturer: Backbone derived from SEVA.
  Vector type: Bacterial Expression, Synthetic Biology
Growth in bacteria
  Bacterial resistance: Kanamycin, 50 μg/mL
  Growth temperature: 37°C
  Growth strain: JM109
  Copy number: Low Copy
Gene/Insert
  Gene/Insert name: None
  Mutation: None
Terms and licenses: Academic/Nonprofit Terms; Industry Terms: Not Available to Industry
Depositor comments: Please visit https://www.biorxiv.org/content/10.1101/799585v1 for bioRxiv preprint.
How to cite: pJUMP27-1A(sfGFP) was a gift from Chris French (Addgene plasmid # 126974 ; http://n2t.net/addgene:126974 ; RRID:Addgene_126974)
