[The description below was written by a language model from this plasmid's Addgene catalogue record and pLannotate feature annotations shown in this document.]
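Description:
pJUMP27-1A(sfGFP) is an empty Level 1 backbone from the Joint Universal Modular Plasmids (JUMP) platform, a set of bacterial synthetic-biology vectors derived from the SEVA plasmid architecture. The sequenced record is 3,890 nt. Replication relies on the pSC101 origin together with its cognate Rep101 (RepA) initiator protein, which keeps the plasmid at low copy number. Selection is by kanamycin through the aphA1 (nptI) aminoglycoside phosphotransferase gene. An incP origin of transfer lies between the resistance marker and the replication module, so the plasmid can be mobilised by conjugation when transfer functions are supplied in trans. This is a standard SEVA feature that supports use in hosts other than E. coli.

The cargo position carries a superfolder GFP reporter cassette rather than a gene of interest, and the record lists no insert. The cassette consists of a fragment of the strong constitutive J23119 promoter, a ribosome binding site from phage T7 gene 10, and the sfGFP coding sequence. It is bracketed by BioBrick prefix and suffix sequences. The lambda t0 terminator downstream and the rrnB T1 terminator upstream insulate the cargo site from transcription in the rest of the backbone.

In modular cloning vectors of this type, such a reporter usually acts as a visual dropout marker: correctly assembled clones lose fluorescence when the incoming parts replace it. The record itself only calls it an sfGFP reporter, however, and the feature table does not annotate the restriction sites used for assembly. The plasmid is therefore best described as a low-copy, kanamycin-selected destination vector for assembling transcription units within the JUMP hierarchy.
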