Features (pLannotate 1.2.2; 11 found; start..end, strand, type, name):
     47..68      +  misc_feature   BioBrick prefix: BioBrick prefix for parts that do not start with "ATG"
     91..115     +  promoter       J23119(SpeI) promoter (fragment): bacterial promoter (Registry of Standard Biological Parts BBa J23119) modified to end with an SpeI site
    130..150     +  RBS            RBS: efficient ribosome binding site from bacteriophage T7 gene 10 (Olins and Rangwala, 1989)
    167..877     +  CDS            superfolder GFP: GFP variant that folds robustly even when fused to poorly folded proteins (Pédelacq et al., 2006)
    930..950     +  misc_feature   BioBrick suffix: universal suffix for all parts
    984..1078    +  terminator     lambda t0 terminator: transcription terminator from phage lambda
   1210..2022    +  CDS            aphA1: KKA1_ECOLX - Also known as nptI. Protein inferred from homology: Swiss-Prot protein existence level 3. Resistance to kanamycin and structurally-related aminoglycosides, including amikacin. From Escherichia coli.
   2192..2300    +  oriT           oriT: incP origin of transfer
   2311..3261    -  CDS            Rep101: RepA protein needed for replication with the pSC101 origin; rep101
   3309..3531    -  rep_origin     pSC101 ori: low-copy replication origin that requires the Rep101 protein
   3798..3884    -  terminator     rrnB T1 terminator: Escherichia coli rrnB; transcription terminator T1 from the E. coli rrnB gene
>Addgene plasmid #126974 | pJUMP27-1A(sfGFP) | addgene full sequence | sequence record 252080 | Addgene NGS Result
TTAATTAAGGAGTTTTGCAGGTGCCTTGGAACACCTGCTTTTCGCTGAATTCGCGGCCGCTTCTAGAGCG
TCTCTGGAGTGAGACCGGAGTTGACGGCTAGCTCAGTCCTAGGTACAGTGCTAGCGTACTTGTTTAACTT
TAAGAAGGAGATATACAATGGTAGCCCGTAAAGGCGAAGAGCTGTTCACTGGTGTCGTCCCTATTCTGGT
GGAACTGGATGGTGATGTCAACGGTCATAAGTTTTCCGTGCGTGGCGAGGGTGAAGGTGACGCAACTAAT
GGTAAACTGACGCTGAAGTTCATCTGTACTACTGGTAAACTGCCGGTACCTTGGCCGACTCTGGTAACGA
CGCTGACTTATGGTGTTCAGTGCTTTGCTCGTTATCCGGACCATATGAAGCAGCATGACTTCTTCAAGTC
CGCCATGCCGGAAGGCTATGTGCAGGAACGCACGATTTCCTTTAAGGATGACGGCACGTACAAAACGCGT
GCGGAAGTGAAATTTGAAGGCGATACCCTGGTAAACCGCATTGAGCTGAAAGGCATTGACTTTAAAGAAG
ATGGCAATATCCTGGGCCATAAGCTGGAATACAATTTTAACAGCCACAATGTTTACATCACCGCCGATAA
ACAAAAAAATGGCATTAAAGCGAATTTTAAAATTCGCCACAACGTGGAGGATGGCAGCGTGCAGCTGGCT
GATCACTACCAGCAAAACACTCCAATCGGTGATGGTCCTGTTCTGCTGCCAGACAATCACTATCTGAGCA
CGCAAAGCGTTCTGTCTAAAGATCCGAACGAGAAACGCGATCATATGGTTCTGCTGGAGTTCGTAACCGC
AGCGGGCATCACGCATGGTATGGATGAACTGTACAAAGGTTCGTAACTTCTGACTGAGTTGCACGCTGGT
CTCTCGCTAATGTGAGACGTACTAGTAGCGGCCGCTGCAGGGAGTTGTCTTCGAAGACTTCGCTCTAGTC
TTGGACTCCTGTTGATAGATCCAGTAATGACCTCAGAACTCCATCTGGATTTGTTCAGAACGCTCGGTTG
CCGCCGGGCGTTTTTTATTGGTGAGAATCCAGGGGTCCCCAATAATTACGATTTAAATTTGTGTCTCAAA
ATCTCTGATGTTACATTGCACAAGATAAAAATATATCATCATGAACAATAAAACTGTCTGCTTACATAAA
CAGTAATACAAGGGGTGTTATGAGCCATATTCAGCGTGAAACGAGCTGTAGCCGTCCGCGTCTGAACAGC
AACATGGATGCGGATCTGTATGGCTATAAATGGGCGCGTGATAACGTGGGTCAGAGCGGCGCGACCATTT
ATCGTCTGTATGGCAAACCGGATGCGCCGGAACTGTTTCTGAAACATGGCAAAGGCAGCGTGGCGAACGA
TGTGACCGATGAAATGGTGCGTCTGAACTGGCTGACCGAATTTATGCCGCTGCCGACCATTAAACATTTT
ATTCGCACCCCGGATGATGCGTGGCTGCTGACCACCGCGATTCCGGGCAAAACCGCGTTTCAGGTGCTGG
AAGAATATCCGGATAGCGGCGAAAACATTGTGGATGCGCTGGCCGTGTTTCTGCGTCGTCTGCATAGCAT
TCCGGTGTGCAACTGCCCGTTTAACAGCGATCGTGTGTTTCGTCTGGCCCAGGCGCAGAGCCGTATGAAC
AACGGCCTGGTGGATGCGAGCGATTTTGATGATGAACGTAACGGCTGGCCGGTGGAACAGGTGTGGAAAG
AAATGCATAAACTGCTGCCGTTTAGCCCGGATAGCGTGGTGACCCACGGCGATTTTAGCCTGGATAACCT
GATTTTCGATGAAGGCAAACTGATTGGCTGCATTGATGTGGGCCGTGTGGGCATTGCGGATCGTTATCAG
GATCTGGCCATTCTGTGGAACTGCCTGGGCGAATTTAGCCCGAGCCTGCAAAAACGTCTGTTTCAGAAAT
ATGGCATTGATAATCCGGATATGAACAAACTGCAATTTCATCTGATGCTGGATGAATTTTTCTAATAATT
AATTGGACCGCGGTCCGCGCGTTGTCCTTTTCCGCTGCATAACCCTGCTTCGGGGTCATTATAGCGATTT
TTTCGGTATATCCATCCTTTTTCGCACGATATACAGGATTTTGCCAAAGGGTTCGTGTAGACTTTCCTTG
GTGTATCCAACGGCGTCAGCCGGGCAGGATAGGTGAAGTAGGCCCACCCGCGAGCGGGTGTTCCTTCTTC
ACTGTCCCTTATTCGCACCTGGCGGTGCTCAACGGGAATCCTGCTCTGCGAGGCTGGCCGTAGGCCGGCC
TCAGATCCTTCCGTATTTAGCCAGTATGTTCTCTAGTGTGGTTCGTTGTTTTTGCGTGAGCCATGAGAAC
GAACCATTGAGATCATACTTACTTTGCATGTCACTCAAAAATTTTGCCTCAAAACTGGTGAGCTGAATTT
TTGCAGTTAAAGCATCGTGTAGTGTTTTTCTTAGTCCGTTATGTAGGTAGGAATCTGATGTAATGGTTGT
TGGTATTTTGTCACCATTCATTTTTATCTGGTTGTTCTCAAGTTCGGTTACGAGATCCATTTGTCTATCT
AGTTCAACTTGGAAAATCAACGTATCAGTCGGGCGGCCTCGCTTATCAACCACCAATTTCATATTGCTGT
AAGTGTTTAAATCTTTACTTATTGGTTTCAAAACCCATTGGTTAAGCCTTTTAAACTCATGGTAGTTATT
TTCAAGCATTAACATGAACTTAAATTCATCAAGGCTAATCTCTATATTTGCCTTGTGAGTTTTCTTTTGT
GTTAGTTCTTTTAATAACCACTCATAAATCCTCATAGAGTATTTGTTTTCAAAAGACTTAACATGTTCCA
GATTATATTTTATGAATTTTTTTAACTGGAAAAGATAAGGCAATATCTCTTCACTAAAAACTAATTCTAA
TTTTTCGCTTGAGAACTTGGCATAGTTTGTCCACTGGAAAATATCAAAGCCTTTAACCAAAGGATTCCTG
ATTTCCACAGTTCTCGTCATCAGCTCTCTGGTTGCTTTAGCTAATACACCATAAGCATTTTCCCTACTGA
TGTTCATCATCTGAGCGTATTGGTTATAAGTGAACGATACCGTCCGTTCTTTCCTTGTAGGGTTTTCAAT
CGTGGGGTTGAGTAGTGCCACACAGCATAAAATTAGCTTGGTTTCATGCTCCGTTAAGTCATAGCGACTA
ATCGCTAGTTCATTTGCTTTGAAAACAACTAATTCAGACATACATCTCAATTGGTCTAGGTGATTTTAAT
CACTATACCAATTGAGATGGGCTAGTCAATGATAATTACATGTCCTTTTCCTTTGAGTTGTGGGTATCTG
TAAATTCTGCTAGACCTTTGCTGGAAAACTTGTAAATTCTGCTAGACCCTCTGTAAATTCCGCTAGACCT
TTGTGTGTTTTTTTTGTTTATATTCAAGTGGTTATAATTTATAGAATAAAGAAAGAATAAAAAAAGATAA
AAAGAATAGATCCCAGCCCTGTGTATAACTCACTACTTTAGTCAGTTCCGCAGTATTACAAAAGGATGTC
GCAAACGCTGTTTGCTCCTCTACAAAACAGACCTTAAAACCCTAAAGGCTTAAGTAGCACCCTCGCAAGC
TCGGGCAAATCGCTGAATATTCCTTTTGTCTCCGACCATCAGGCACCTGAGTCGCTGTCTTTTTCGTGAC
ATTCAGTTCGCTGCGCTCACGGCTCTGGCAGTGAATGGGGGTAAATGGCACTACAGGCGCGGCGCGCCCA
GCTGTCTAGGGCGGCGGATTTGTCCTACTCAGGAGAGCGTTCACCGACAAACAACAGATAAAACGAAAGG
CCCAGTCTTTCGACTGAGCCTTTCGTTTTATTTGATGCCT
